Addgene plasmid #59184: Cas9 MDC123
Purpose: 2x35S promoting Glycing Max codon optimized Cas9 with bar plant selection
Depositing lab: Robert Stupar. Depositing organization: University of Minnesota. Publication: CRISPR/Cas mutagenesis of soybean and Medicago truncatula using a new web-tool and a modified Cas9 enzyme. Michno JM, Wang X, Liu J, Curtin SJ, Kono TJ, Stupar RM. GM Crops Food. 2015;6(4):243-52. doi: 10.1080/21645698.2015.1106063. PubMed 26479970.
Backbone
  Vector backbone: pMDC123
  Backbone manufacturer: Douglas Baker UC Davis
  Backbone size w/o insert (bp): 10213
  Total vector size (bp): 13658
  Modifications to backbone: Added glycine max codon optimized Cas9 behing the 2x35S promoter
  Vector type: Plant Expression, CRISPR
  Selectable markers: Basta
Growth in bacteria
  Bacterial resistance: Kanamycin, 50 μg/mL
  Growth temperature: 37°C
  Growth strain: DH5alpha
  Growth instructions: May take longer to grow that other plasmids to Cas9
  Copy number: Unknown
Gene/Insert
  Gene/Insert name: Glycine Max codon optimized Cas9 (alt name: Cas9)
  Species: Glycine Max
  Insert size (bp): 4140
  Promoter: 2X35S
  Cloning method: Restriction Enzyme; 5′ cloning site SalI (not destroyed); 3′ cloning site PacI (not destroyed)
  Sequencing primers: 5′ M13_forward20_primer; 3′ M13_reverse_primer
Terms and licenses: Academic/Nonprofit Terms; Industry Terms: Not Available to Industry
How to cite: Cas9 MDC123 was a gift from Robert Stupar (Addgene plasmid # 59184 ; http://n2t.net/addgene:59184 ; RRID:Addgene_59184)
