[The description below was written by a language model from this plasmid's Addgene catalogue record and pLannotate feature annotations shown in this document.]
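Description:
Cas9 MDC123 is a binary T-DNA plant expression vector of about 13.7 kb, built on the pMDC123 backbone for CRISPR mutagenesis in plants. Outside the T-DNA it carries a kanamycin resistance gene (aminoglycoside phosphotransferase) for bacterial selection. A ColE1/pMB1-type origin with the pBR322 bom region supports replication in E. coli. The pVS1 oriV with its RepA replication and StaA stability genes is the module commonly used to maintain binary vectors in Agrobacterium. The copy number is recorded as unknown.

Nopaline-type right and left border repeats define the region transferred into the plant genome, and two expression units lie between them. The first is an enhanced CaMV 35S promoter with a duplicated enhancer (2x35S) driving a Cas9 coding sequence of roughly 4.1 kb, followed by the NOS terminator. This sequence is codon-optimized for soybean (Glycine max), although the encoded protein matches Streptococcus pyogenes Cas9; the "species" field therefore reflects codon usage rather than the origin of the enzyme. The insert was cloned between SalI and PacI sites, both of which were preserved. The second unit is another enhanced 35S promoter driving bar, with the CaMV polyadenylation signal. The bar gene encodes phosphinothricin acetyltransferase, which allows transformed tissue to be selected on Basta (glufosinate). Fragments of lacZα, lacI, the lac promoter and operator, and multiple cloning sites are leftovers from the backbone.

No guide RNA cassette or nuclear localization signal is annotated, so the record does not show how a guide RNA is supplied. The associated publication concerns mutagenesis of soybean and Medicago truncatula. The two sequence records, one from full sequencing and one from the analyzer, differ by only a few bases and give the same feature layout.
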