Features (pLannotate 1.2.2; 24 found; start..end, strand, type, name):
     83..107     -  misc_feature   RB T-DNA repeat: right border repeat from nopaline C58 T-DNA
    173..327     -  CDS            lacZα (fragment): LacZα fragment of β-galactosidase; lacZ fragment
    330..350     -  misc_feature   MCS (fragment): pUC18/19 multiple cloning site
    425..1096    +  promoter       CaMV 35S promoter (enhanced): cauliflower mosaic virus 35S promoter with a duplicated enhancer region
   1098..1124    -  misc_feature   MCS (fragment): pUC18/19 multiple cloning site
   1157..5260    +  CDS            cas9: CAS9_STRP1 - Also known as csn1 From Streptococcus pyogenes serotype M1.
   5315..5350    -  misc_feature   MCS (fragment): pBluescript multiple cloning site
   5361..5613    +  terminator     NOS terminator: nopaline synthase terminator and poly(A) signal
   5652..5674    -  protein_bind   lac operator (fragment): The lac repressor binds to the lac operator to inhibit transcription in E. coli. This inhibition can be relieved by adding lactose or isopropyl-β-D-thiogalactopyranoside (IPTG). lac repressor encoded by lacI
   5678..5708    -  promoter       lac promoter: promoter for the E. coli lac operon
   5723..5744    -  protein_bind   CAP binding site: CAP binding activates transcription in the presence of cAMP. E. coli catabolite activator protein
   5757..5845    -  CDS            lacI (fragment): lac repressor; lacI; The lac repressor binds to the lac operator to inhibit transcription in E. coli. This inhibition can be relieved by adding lactose or isopropyl-β-D-thiogalactopyranoside (IPTG).
   5935..6611    +  promoter       CaMV 35S promoter (enhanced): cauliflower mosaic virus 35S promoter with a duplicated enhancer region
   6656..7204    +  CDS            bar: PAT_STRHY - Experimental evidence at protein level: Swiss-Prot protein existence level 1. Inactivates phosphinothricin (PPT) by transfer of an acetyl group from acetyl CoA. Can also acetylate demethylphosphinothricin but not PTT or glutamate. This enzyme is an effector of phosphinothricin tripeptide (PTT or bialaphos) resistance. From Streptomyces hygroscopicus. Introduced by genetic manipulation and expressed in glufosinate-tolerant maize by Dekalb Genetics.
   7214..7388    +  polyA_signal   CaMV poly(A) signal: cauliflower mosaic virus polyadenylation signal
   7466..7490    -  misc_feature   LB T-DNA repeat: left border repeat from nopaline C58 T-DNA
   7915..8709    +  CDS            KanR: aminoglycoside phosphotransferase; aphA-3; confers resistance to kanamycin
   8796..9384    +  rep_origin     ori: high-copy-number ColE1/pMB1/pBR322/pUC origin of replication
   9570..9710    -  misc_feature   bom: basis of mobility region from pBR322
   9812..9851    -  CDS            rop (fragment): Rop protein, which maintains plasmids at low copy number; rop
  10054..10248   -  rep_origin     pVS1 oriV: origin of replication for the Pseudomonas plasmid pVS1 (Heeb et al., 2000)
  10314..11387   -  CDS            pVS1 RepA: replication protein from the Pseudomonas plasmid pVS1 (Heeb et al., 2000)
  11816..12445   -  CDS            pVS1 StaA: stability protein from the Pseudomonas plasmid pVS1 (Heeb et al., 2000)
  13005..13406   -  CDS            Y4CG_SINFN (fragment): Protein inferred from homology: Swiss-Prot protein existence level 3. From Sinorhizobium fredii (strain NBRC 101917 / NGR234).
>Addgene plasmid #59184 | Cas9 MDC123 | addgene full sequence | sequence record 393227 | Addgene NGS Result
CACATACAAATGGACGAACGGATAAACCTTTTCACGCCCTTTTAAATATCCGATTATTCTAATAAACGCT
CTTTTCTCTTAGGTTTACCCGCCAATATATCCTGTCAAACACTGATAGTTTAAACTGAAGGCGGGAAACG
ACAATCTGATCCAAGCTCAAGCTGCTCTAGCATTCGCCATTCAGGCTGCGCAACTGTTGGGAAGGGCGAT
CGGTGCGGGCCTCTTCGCTATTACGCCAGCTGGCGAAAGGGGGATGTGCTGCAAGGCGATTAAGTTGGGT
AACGCCAGGGTTTTCCCAGTCACGACGTTGTAAAACGACGGCCAGTGCCAAGCTTGCATGCCTGCAGGTC
AACATGGTGGAGCACGACACACTTGTCTACTCCAAAAATATCAAAGATACAGTCTCAGAAGACCAAAGGG
CAATTGAGACTTTTCAACAAAGGGTAATATCCGGAAACCTCCTCGGATTCCATTGCCCAGCTATCTGTCA
CTTTATTGTGAAGATAGTGGAAAAGGAAGGTGGCTCCTACAAATGCCATCATTGCGATAAAGGAAAGGCC
ATCGTTGAAGATGCCTCTGCCGACAGTGGTCCCAAAGATGGACCCCCACCCACGAGGAGCATCGTGGAAA
AAGAAGACGTTCCAACCACGTCTTCAAAGCAAGTGGATTGATGTGATAACATGGTGGAGCACGACACACT
TGTCTACTCCAAAAATATCAAAGATACAGTCTCAGAAGACCAAAGGGCAATTGAGACTTTTCAACAAAGG
GTAATATCCGGAAACCTCCTCGGATTCCATTGCCCAGCTATCTGTCACTTTATTGTGAAGATAGTGGAAA
AGGAAGGTGGCTCCTACAAATGCCATCATTGCGATAAAGGAAAGGCCATCGTTGAAGATGCCTCTGCCGA
CAGTGGTCCCAAAGATGGACCCCCACCCACGAGGAGCATCGTGGAAAAAGAAGACGTTCCAACCACGTCT
TCAAAGCAAGTGGATTGATGTGATATCTCCACTGACGTAAGGGATGACGCACAATCCCACTATCCTTCGC
AAGACCCTTCCTCTATATAAGGAAGTTCATTTCATTTGGAGAGGACCTCGACTCTAGAGGATCCCCGGGT
ACCGGGCCCCCCCTCGAGGCGCGCCACCAGGTCGACATGGATAAGAAGTACTCCATCGGACTGGATATCG
GAACTAACTCCGTGGGATGGGCTGTGATCACTGATGAGTACAAGGTGCCATCCAAGAAGTTCAAGGTGCT
GGGAAACACTGATAGACACTCCATCAAGAAGAACCTGATCGGAGCTCTGCTGTTCGATTCCGGAGAGACT
GCTGAGGCTACTAGACTGAAGAGAACTGCTAGAAGAAGATACACTAGAAGAAAGAACAGAATCTGCTACC
TGCAAGAGATCTTCTCCAACGAGATGGCTAAGGTGGATGATTCCTTCTTCCACAGACTGGAGGAGTCCTT
CCTGGTGGAGGAGGATAAGAAGCACGAGAGACACCCAATCTTCGGAAACATCGTGGATGAGGTGGCTTAC
CACGAGAAGTACCCAACTATCTACCACCTGAGAAAGAAGCTGGTGGATTCCACTGATAAGGCTGATCTGA
GACTGATCTACCTGGCTCTGGCTCACATGATCAAGTTCAGAGGACACTTCCTGATCGAGGGAGATCTGAA
CCCAGATAACTCCGATGTGGATAAGCTGTTCATCCAACTGGTGCAAACTTACAACCAACTGTTCGAGGAG
AACCCAATCAACGCTTCCGGAGTGGATGCTAAGGCTATCCTGTCCGCTAGACTGTCCAAGTCCAGAAGAC
TGGAGAACCTGATCGCTCAACTGCCAGGAGAGAAGAAGAACGGACTGTTCGGAAACCTGATCGCTCTGTC
CCTGGGACTGACTCCAAACTTCAAGTCCAACTTCGATCTGGCTGAGGATGCTAAGCTGCAACTGTCCAAG
GATACTTACGATGATGATCTGGATAACCTGCTGGCTCAAATCGGAGATCAATACGCTGATCTGTTCCTGG
CTGCTAAGAACCTGTCCGATGCTATCCTGCTGTCCGATATCCTGAGAGTGAACACTGAGATCACTAAGGC
TCCACTGTCCGCTTCCATGATCAAGAGATACGATGAGCACCACCAAGATCTGACTCTGCTGAAGGCTCTG
GTGAGACAACAACTGCCAGAGAAGTACAAGGAGATCTTCTTCGATCAATCCAAGAACGGATACGCTGGAT
ACATCGATGGAGGAGCTTCCCAAGAGGAGTTCTACAAGTTCATCAAGCCAATCCTGGAGAAGATGGATGG
AACTGAGGAGCTGCTGGTGAAGCTGAACAGAGAGGATCTGCTGAGAAAGCAAAGAACTTTCGATAACGGA
TCCATCCCACACCAAATCCACCTGGGAGAGCTGCACGCTATCCTGAGAAGACAAGAGGATTTCTACCCAT
TCCTGAAGGATAACAGAGAGAAGATCGAGAAGATCCTGACTTTCAGAATCCCATACTACGTGGGACCACT
GGCTAGAGGAAACTCCAGATTCGCTTGGATGACTAGAAAGTCCGAGGAGACTATCACTCCATGGAACTTC
GAGGAGGTGGTGGATAAGGGAGCTTCCGCTCAATCCTTCATCGAGAGAATGACTAACTTCGATAAGAACC
TGCCAAACGAGAAGGTGCTGCCAAAGCACTCCCTGCTGTACGAGTACTTCACTGTGTACAACGAGCTGAC
TAAGGTGAAGTACGTGACTGAGGGAATGAGAAAGCCAGCTTTCCTGTCCGGAGAGCAAAAGAAGGCTATC
GTGGATCTGCTGTTCAAGACTAACAGAAAGGTGACTGTGAAGCAACTGAAGGAGGATTACTTCAAGAAGA
TCGAGTGCTTCGATTCCGTGGAGATCTCCGGAGTGGAGGATAGATTCAACGCTTCCCTGGGAACTTACCA
CGATCTGCTGAAGATCATCAAGGATAAGGATTTCCTGGATAACGAGGAGAACGAGGATATCCTGGAGGAT
ATCGTGCTGACTCTGACTCTGTTCGAGGATAGAGAGATGATCGAGGAGAGACTGAAGACTTACGCTCACC
TGTTCGATGATAAGGTGATGAAGCAACTGAAGAGAAGAAGATACACTGGATGGGGAAGACTGTCCAGAAA
GCTGATCAACGGAATCAGAGATAAGCAATCCGGAAAGACTATCCTGGATTTCCTGAAGTCCGATGGATTC
GCTAACAGAAACTTCATGCAACTGATCCACGATGATTCCCTGACTTTCAAGGAGGATATCCAAAAGGCTC
AAGTGTCCGGACAAGGAGATTCCCTGCACGAGCACATCGCTAACCTGGCTGGATCCCCAGCTATCAAGAA
GGGAATCCTGCAAACTGTGAAGGTGGTGGATGAGCTGGTGAAGGTGATGGGAAGACACAAGCCAGAGAAC
ATCGTGATCGAGATGGCTAGAGAGAACCAAACTACTCAAAAGGGACAAAAGAACTCCAGAGAGAGAATGA
AGAGAATCGAGGAGGGAATCAAGGAGCTGGGATCCCAAATCCTGAAGGAGCACCCAGTGGAGAACACTCA
ACTGCAAAACGAGAAGCTGTACCTGTACTACCTGCAAAACGGAAGAGATATGTACGTGGATCAAGAGCTG
GATATCAACAGACTGTCCGATTACGATGTGGATCACATCGTGCCACAATCCTTCCTGAAGGATGATTCCA
TCGATAACAAGGTGCTGACTAGATCCGATAAGAACAGAGGAAAGTCCGATAACGTGCCATCCGAGGAGGT
GGTGAAGAAGATGAAGAACTACTGGAGACAACTGCTGAACGCTAAGCTGATCACTCAAAGAAAGTTCGAT
AACCTGACTAAGGCTGAGAGAGGAGGACTGTCCGAGCTGGATAAGGCTGGATTCATCAAGAGACAACTGG
TGGAGACTAGACAAATCACTAAGCACGTGGCTCAAATCCTGGATTCCAGAATGAACACTAAGTACGATGA
GAACGATAAGCTGATCAGAGAGGTGAAGGTGATCACTCTGAAGTCCAAGCTGGTGTCCGATTTCAGAAAG
GATTTCCAATTCTACAAGGTGAGAGAGATCAACAACTACCACCACGCTCACGATGCTTACCTGAACGCTG
TGGTGGGAACTGCTCTGATCAAGAAGTACCCAAAGCTGGAGTCCGAGTTCGTGTACGGAGATTACAAGGT
GTACGATGTGAGAAAGATGATCGCTAAGTCCGAGCAAGAGATCGGAAAGGCTACTGCTAAGTACTTCTTC
TACTCCAACATCATGAACTTCTTCAAGACTGAGATCACTCTGGCTAACGGAGAGATCAGAAAGAGACCAC
TGATCGAGACTAACGGAGAGACTGGAGAGATCGTGTGGGATAAGGGAAGAGATTTCGCTACTGTGAGAAA
GGTGCTGTCCATGCCACAAGTGAACATCGTGAAGAAGACTGAGGTGCAAACTGGAGGATTCTCCAAGGAG
TCCATCCTGCCAAAGAGAAACTCCGATAAGCTGATCGCTAGAAAGAAGGATTGGGATCCAAAGAAGTACG
GAGGATTCGATTCCCCAACTGTGGCTTACTCCGTGCTGGTGGTGGCTAAGGTGGAGAAGGGAAAGTCCAA
GAAGCTGAAGTCCGTGAAGGAGCTGCTGGGAATCACTATCATGGAGAGATCCTCCTTCGAGAAGAACCCA
ATCGATTTCCTGGAGGCTAAGGGATACAAGGAGGTGAAGAAGGATCTGATCATCAAGCTGCCAAAGTACT
CCCTGTTCGAGCTGGAGAACGGAAGAAAGAGAATGCTGGCTTCCGCTGGAGAGCTGCAAAAGGGAAACGA
GCTGGCTCTGCCATCCAAGTACGTGAACTTCCTGTACCTGGCTTCCCACTACGAGAAGCTGAAGGGATCC
CCAGAGGATAACGAGCAAAAGCAACTGTTCGTGGAGCAACACAAGCACTACCTGGATGAGATCATCGAGC
AAATCTCCGAGTTCTCCAAGAGAGTGATCCTGGCTGATGCTAACCTGGATAAGGTGCTGTCCGCTTACAA
CAAGCACAGAGATAAGCCAATCAGAGAGCAAGCTGAGAACATCATCCACCTGTTCACTCTGACTAACCTG
GGAGCTCCAGCTGCTTTCAAGTACTTCGATACTACTATCGATAGAAAGAGATACACTTCCACTAAGGAGG
TGCTGGATGCTACTCTGATCCACCAATCCATCACTGGACTGTACGAGACTAGAATCGATCTGTCCCAACT
GGGAGGAGATCTGCAACCAAAGAAGAAGAGAAAGGTGGGAGGATGATCTAGACCAGATTAATTAACTAGT
TCTAGAGCGGCCGCCACCGCGGTGGAGCTCGAATTTCCCCGATCGTTCAAACATTTGGCAATAAAGTTTC
TTAAGATTGAATCCTGTTGCCGGTCTTGCGATGATTATCATATAATTTCTGTTGAATTACGTTAAGCATG
TAATAATTAACATGTAATGCATGACGTTATTTATGAGATGGGTTTTTATGATTAGAGTCCCGCAATTATA
CATTTAATACGCGATAGAAAACAAAATATAGCGCGCAAACTAGGATAAATTATCGCGCGCGGTGTCATCT
ATGTTACTAGATCGGGAATTCGTAATCATGTCATAGCTGTTTCCTGTGTGAAATTGTTATCCGCTCACAA
TTCCACACAACATACGAGCCGGAAGCATAAAGTGTAAAGCCTGGGGTGCCTAATGAGTGAGCTAACTCAC
ATTAATTGCGTTGCGCTCACTGCCCGCTTTCCAGTCGGGAAACCTGTCGTGCCAGCTGCATTAATGAATC
GGCCAACGCGCGGGGAGAGGCGGTTTGCGTATTGGCTAGAGCAGCTTGCCAACATGGTGGAGCACGACAC
TCTCGTCTACTCCAAGAATATCAAAGATACAGTCTCAGAAGACCAAAGGGCTATTGAGACTTTTCAACAA
AGGGTAATATCGGGAAACCTCCTCGGATTCCATTGCCCAGCTATCTGTCACTTCATCAAAAGGACAGTAG
AAAAGGAAGGTGGCACCTACAAATGCCATCATTGCGATAAAGGAAAGGCTATCGTTCAAGATGCCTCTGC
CGACAGTGGTCCCAAAGATGGACCCCCACCCACGAGGAGCATCGTGGAAAAAGAAGACGTTCCAACCACG
TCTTCAAAGCAAGTGGATTGATGTGAACATGGTGGAGCACGACACTCTCGTCTACTCCAAGAATATCAAA
GATACAGTCTCAGAAGACCAAAGGGCTATTGAGACTTTTCAACAAAGGGTAATATCGGGAAACCTCCTCG
GATTCCATTGCCCAGCTATCTGTCACTTCATCAAAAGGACAGTAGAAAAGGAAGGTGGCACCTACAAATG
CCATCATTGCGATAAAGGAAAGGCTATCGTTCAAGATGCCTCTGCCGACAGTGGTCCCAAAGATGGACCC
CCACCCACGAGGAGCATCGTGGAAAAAGAAGACGTTCCAACCACGTCTTCAAAGCAAGTGGATTGATGTG
ATATCTCCACTGACGTAAGGGATGACGCACAATCCCACTATCCTTCGCAAGACCCTTCCTCTATATAAGG
AAGTTCATTTCATTTGGAGAGGACACGCTGAAATCACCAGTCTCTCTCTACAAATCTATCTCTCTCGAGT
CTACCATGAGCCCAGAACGACGCCCGGCCGACATCCGCCGTGCCACCGAGGCGGACATGCCGGCGGTCTG
CACCATCGTCAACCACTACATCGAGACAAGCACGGTCAACTTCCGTACCGAGCCGCAGGAACCGCAGGAG
TGGACGGACGACCTCGTCCGTCTGCGGGAGCGCTATCCCTGGCTCGTCGCCGAGGTGGACGGCGAGGTCG
CCGGCATCGCCTACGCGGGCCCCTGGAAGGCACGCAACGCCTACGACTGGACGGCCGAGTCGACCGTGTA
CGTCTCCCCCCGCCACCAGCGGACGGGACTGGGCTCCACGCTCTACACCCACCTGCTGAAGTCCCTGGAG
GCACAGGGCTTCAAGAGCGTGGTCGCTGTCATCGGGCTGCCCAACGACCCGAGCGTGCGCATGCACGAGG
CGCTCGGATATGCCCCCCGCGGCATGCTGCGGGCGGCCGGCTTCAAGCACGGGAACTGGCATGACGTGGG
TTTCTGGCAGCTGGACTTCAGCCTGCCGGTACCGCCCCGTCCGGTCCTGCCCGTCACCGAGATTTGACTC
GAGTTTCTCCATAATAATGTGTGAGTAGTTCCCAGATAAGGGAATTAGGGTTCCTATAGGGTTTCGCTCA
TGTGTTGAGCATATAAGAAACCCTTAGTATGTATTTGTATTTGTAAAATACTTCTATCAATAAAATTTCT
AATTCCTAAAACCAAAATCCAGTACTAAAATCCAGATCCCCCGAATTAATTCGGCGTTAATTCAGTACAT
TAAAAACGTCCGCAATGTGTTATTAAGTTGTCTAAGCGTCAATTTGTTTACACCACAATATATCCTGCCA
CCAGCCAGCCAACAGCTCCCCGACCGGCAGCTCGGCACAAAATCACCACTCGATACAGGCAGCCCATCAG
TCCGGGACGGCGTCAGCGGGAGAGCCGTTGTAAGGCGGCAGACTTTGCTCATGTTACCGATGCTATTCGG
AAGAACGGCAACTAAGCTGCCGGGTTTGAAACACGGATGATCTCGCGGAGGGTAGCATGTTGATTGTAAC
GATGACAGAGCGTTGCTGCCTGTGATCACCGCGGTTTCAAAATCGGCTCCGTCGATACTATGTTATACGC
CAACTTTGAAAACAACTTTGAAAAAGCTGTTTTCTGGTATTTAAGGTTTTAGAATGCAAGGAACAGTGAA
TTGGAGTTCGTCTTGTTATAATTAGCTTCTTGGGGTATCTTTAAATACTGTAGAAAAGAGGAAGGAAATA
ATAAATGGCTAAAATGAGAATATCACCGGAATTGAAAAAACTGATCGAAAAATACCGCTGCGTAAAAGAT
ACGGAAGGAATGTCTCCTGCTAAGGTATATAAGCTGGTGGGAGAAAATGAAAACCTATATTTAAAAATGA
CGGACAGCCGGTATAAAGGGACCACCTATGATGTGGAACGGGAAAAGGACATGATGCTATGGCTGGAAGG
AAAGCTGCCTGTTCCAAAGGTCCTGCACTTTGAACGGCATGATGGCTGGAGCAATCTGCTCATGAGTGAG
GCCGATGGCGTCCTTTGCTCGGAAGAGTATGAAGATGAACAAAGCCCTGAAAAGATTATCGAGCTGTATG
CGGAGTGCATCAGGCTCTTTCACTCCATCGACATATCGGATTGTCCCTATACGAATAGCTTAGACAGCCG
CTTAGCCGAATTGGATTACTTACTGAATAACGATCTGGCCGATGTGGATTGCGAAAACTGGGAAGAAGAC
ACTCCATTTAAAGATCCGCGCGAGCTGTATGATTTTTTAAAGACGGAAAAGCCCGAAGAGGAACTTGTCT
TTTCCCACGGCGACCTGGGAGACAGCAACATCTTTGTGAAAGATGGCAAAGTAAGTGGCTTTATTGATCT
TGGGAGAAGCGGCAGGGCGGACAAGTGGTATGACATTGCCTTCTGCGTCCGGTCGATCAGGGAGGATATC
GGGGAAGAACAGTATGTCGAGCTATTTTTTGACTTACTGGGGATCAAGCCTGATTGGGAGAAAATAAAAT
ATTATATTTTACTGGATGAATTGTTTTAGTACCTAGAATGCATGACCAAAATCCCTTAACGTGAGTTTTC
GTTCCACTGAGCGTCAGACCCCGTAGAAAAGATCAAAGGATCTTCTTGAGATCCTTTTTTTCTGCGCGTA
ATCTGCTGCTTGCAAACAAAAAAACCACCGCTACCAGCGGTGGTTTGTTTGCCGGATCAAGAGCTACCAA
CTCTTTTTCCGAAGGTAACTGGCTTCAGCAGAGCGCAGATACCAAATACTGTCCTTCTAGTGTAGCCGTA
GTTAGGCCACCACTTCAAGAACTCTGTAGCACCGCCTACATACCTCGCTCTGCTAATCCTGTTACCAGTG
GCTGCTGCCAGTGGCGATAAGTCGTGTCTTACCGGGTTGGACTCAAGACGATAGTTACCGGATAAGGCGC
AGCGGTCGGGCTGAACGGGGGGTTCGTGCACACAGCCCAGCTTGGAGCGAACGACCTACACCGAACTGAG
ATACCTACAGCGTGAGCTATGAGAAAGCGCCACGCTTCCCGAAGGGAGAAAGGCGGACAGGTATCCGGTA
AGCGGCAGGGTCGGAACAGGAGAGCGCACGAGGGAGCTTCCAGGGGGAAACGCCTGGTATCTTTATAGTC
CTGTCGGGTTTCGCCACCTCTGACTTGAGCGTCGATTTTTGTGATGCTCGTCAGGGGGGCGGAGCCTATG
GAAAAACGCCAGCAACGCGGCCTTTTTACGGTTCCTGGCCTTTTGCTGGCCTTTTGCTCACATGTTCTTT
CCTGCGTTATCCCCTGATTCTGTGGATAACCGTATTACCGCCTTTGAGTGAGCTGATACCGCTCGCCGCA
GCCGAACGACCGAGCGCAGCGAGTCAGTGAGCGAGGAAGCGGAAGAGCGCCTGATGCGGTATTTTCTCCT
TACGCATCTGTGCGGTATTTCACACCGCATATGGTGCACTCTCAGTACAATCTGCTCTGATGCCGCATAG
TTAAGCCAGTATACACTCCGCTATCGCTACGTGACTGGGTCATGGCTGCGCCCCGACACCCGCCAACACC
CGCTGACGCGCCCTGACGGGCTTGTCTGCTCCCGGCATCCGCTTACAGACAAGCTGTGACCGTCTCCGGG
AGCTGCATGTGTCAGAGGTTTTCACCGTCATCACCGAAACGCGCGAGGCAGGGTGCCTTGATGTGGGCGC
CGGCGGTCGAGTGGCGACGGCGCGGCTTGTCCGCGCCCTGGTAGATTGCCTGGCCGTAGGCCAGCCATTT
TTGAGCGGCCAGCGGCCGCGATAGGCCGACGCGAAGCGGCGGGGCGTAGGGAGCGCAGCGACCGAAGGGT
AGGCGCTTTTTGCAGCTCTTCGGCTGTGCGCTGGCCAGACAGTTATGCACAGGCCAGGCGGGTTTTAAGA
GTTTTAATAAGTTTTAAAGAGTTTTAGGCGGAAAAATCGCCTTTTTTCTCTTTTATATCAGTCACTTACA
TGTGTGACCGGTTCCCAATGTACGGCTTTGGGTTCCCAATGTACGGGTTCCGGTTCCCAATGTACGGCTT
TGGGTTCCCAATGTACGTGCTATCCACAGGAAAGAGACCTTTTCGACCTTTTTCCCCTGCTAGGGCAATT
TGCCCTAGCATCTGCTCCGTACATTAGGAACCGGCGGATGCTTCGCCCTCGATCAGGTTGCGGTAGCGCA
TGACTAGGATCGGGCCAGCCTGCCCCGCCTCCTCCTTCAAATCGTACTCCGGCAGGTCATTTGACCCGAT
CAGCTTGCGCACGGTGAAACAGAACTTCTTGAACTCTCCGGCGCTGCCACTGCGTTCGTAGATCGTCTTG
AACAACCATCTGGCTTCTGCCTTGCCTGCGGCGCGGCGTGCCAGGCGGTAGAGAAAACGGCCGATGCCGG
GATCGATCAAAAAGTAATCGGGGTGAACCGTCAGCACGTCCGGGTTCTTGCCTTCTGTGATCTCGCGGTA
CATCCAATCAGCTAGCTCGATCTCGATGTACTCCGGCCGCCCGGTTTCGCTCTTTACGATCTTGTAGCGG
CTAATCAAGGCTTCACCCTCGGATACCGTCACCAGGCGGCCGTTCTTGGCCTTCTTCGTACGCTGCATGG
CAACGTGCGTGGTGTTTAACCGAATGCAGGTTTCTACCAGGTCGTCTTTCTGCTTTCCGCCATCGGCTCG
CCGGCAGAACTTGAGTACGTCCGCAACGTGTGGACGGAACACGCGGCCGGGCTTGTCTCCCTTCCCTTCC
CGGTATCGGTTCATGGATTCGGTTAGATGGGAAACCGCCATCAGTACCAGGTCGTAATCCCACACACTGG
CCATGCCGGCCGGCCCTGCGGAAACCTCTACGTGCCCGTCTGGAAGCTCGTAGCGGATCACCTCGCCAGC
TCGTCGGTCACGCTTCGACAGACGGAAAACGGCCACGTCCATGATGCTGCGACTATCGCGGGTGCCCACG
TCATAGAGCATCGGAACGAAAAAATCTGGTTGCTCGTCGCCCTTGGGCGGCTTCCTAATCGACGGCGCAC
CGGCTGCCGGCGGTTGCCGGGATTCTTTGCGGATTCGATCAGCGGCCGCTTGCCACGATTCACCGGGGCG
TGCTTCTGCCTCGATGCGTTGCCGCTGGGCGGCCTGCGCGGCCTTCAACTTCTCCACCAGGTCATCACCC
AGCGCCGCGCCGATTTGTACCGGGCCGGATGGTTTGCGACCGCTCACGCCGATTCCTCGGGCTTGGGGGT
TCCAGTGCCATTGCAGGGCCGGCAGGCAACCCAGCCGCTTACGCCTGGCCAACCGCCCGTTCCTCCACAC
ATGGGGCATTCCACGGCGTCGGTGCCTGGTTGTTCTTGATTTTCCATGCCGCCTCCTTTAGCCGCTAAAA
TTCATCTACTCATTTATTCATTTGCTCATTTACTCTGGTAGCTGCGCGATGTATTCAGATAGCAGCTCGG
TAATGGTCTTGCCTTGGCGTACCGCGTACATCTTCAGCTTGGTGTGATCCTCCGCCGGCAACTGAAAGTT
GACCCGCTTCATGGCTGGCGTGTCTGCCAGGCTGGCCAACGTTGCAGCCTTGCTGCTGCGTGCGCTCGGA
CGGCCGGCACTTAGCGTGTTTGTGCTTTTGCTCATTTTCTCTTTACCTCATTAACTCAAATGAGTTTTGA
TTTAATTTCAGCGGCCAGCGCCTGGACCTCGCGGGCAGCGTCGCCCTCGGGTTCTGATTCAAGAACGGTT
GTGCCGGCGGCGGCAGTGCCTGGGTAGCTCACGCGCTGCGTGATACGGGACTCAAGAATGGGCAGCTCGT
ACCCGGCCAGCGCCTCGGCAACCTCACCGCCGATGCGCGTGCCTTTGATCGCCCGCGACACGACAAAGGC
CGCTTGTAGCCTTCCATCCGTGACCTCAATGCGCTGCTTAACCAGCTCCACCAGGTCGGCGGTGGCCCAT
ATGTCGTAAGGGCTTGGCTGCACCGGAATCAGCACGAAGTCGGCTGCCTTGATCGCGGACACAGCCAAGT
CCGCCGCCTGGGGCGCTCCGTCGATCACTACGAAGTCGCGCCGGCCGATGGCCTTCACGTCGCGGTCAAT
CGTCGGGCGGTCGATGCCGACAACGGTTAGCGGTTGATCTTCCCGCACGGCCGCCCAATCGCGGGCACTG
CCCTGGGGATCGGAATCGACTAACAGAACATCGGCCCCGGCGAGTTGCAGGGCGCGGGCTAGATGGGTTG
CGATGGTCGTCTTGCCTGACCCGCCTTTCTGGTTAAGTACAGCGATAACCTTCATGCGTTCCCCTTGCGT
ATTTGTTTATTTACTCATCGCATCATATACGCAGCGACCGCATGACGCAAGCTGTTTTACTCAAATACAC
ATCACCTTTTTAGACGGCGGCGCTCGGTTTCTTCAGCGGCCAAGCTGGCCGGCCAGGCCGCCAGCTTGGC
ATCAGACAAACCGGCCAGGATTTCATGCAGCCGCACGGTTGAGACGTGCGCGGGCGGCTCGAACACGTAC
CCGGCCGCGATCATCTCCGCCTCGATCTCTTCGGTAATGAAAAACGGTTCGTCCTGGCCGTCCTGGTGCG
GTTTCATGCTTGTTCCTCTTGGCGTTCATTCTCGGCGGCCGCCAGGGCGTCGGCCTCGGTCAATGCGTCC
TCACGGAAGGCACCGCGCCGCCTGGCCTCGGTGGGCGTCACTTCCTCGCTGCGCTCAAGTGCGCGGTACA
GGGTCGAGCGATGCACGCCAAGCAGTGCAGCCGCCTCTTTCACGGTGCGGCCTTCCTGGTCGATCAGCTC
GCGGGCGTGCGCGATCTGTGCCGGGGTGAGGGTAGGGCGGGGGCCAAACTTCACGCCTCGGGCCTTGGCG
GCCTCGCGCCCGCTCCGGGTGCGGTCGATGATTAGGGAACGCTCGAACTCGGCAATGCCGGCGAACACGG
TCAACACCATGCGGCCGGCCGGCGTGGTGGTGTCGGCCCACGGCTCTGCCAGGCTACGCAGGCCCGCGCC
GGCCTCCTGGATGCGCTCGGCAATGTCCAGTAGGTCGCGGGTGCTGCGGGCCAGGCGGTCTAGCCTGGTC
ACTGTCACAACGTCGCCAGGGCGTAGGTGGTCAAGCATCCTGGCCAGCTCCGGGCGGTCGCGCCTGGTGC
CGGTGATCTTCTCGGAAAACAGCTTGGTGCAGCCGGCCGCGTGCAGTTCGGCCCGTTGGTTGGTCAAGTC
CTGGTCGTCGGTGCTGACGCGGGCATAGCCCAGCAGGCCAGCGGCGGCGCTCTTGTTCATGGCGTAATGT
CTCCGGTTCTAGTCGCAAGTATTCTACTTTATGCGACTAAAACACGCGACAAGAAAACGCCAGGAAAAGG
GCAGGGCGGCAGCCTGTCGCGTAACTTAGGACTTGTGCGACATGTCGTTTTCAGAAGACGGCTGCACTGA
ACGTCAGAAGCCGACTGCACTATAGCAGCGGAGGGGTTGGATCAAAGTACTTTGATCCCGAGGGGAACCC
TGTGGTTGGCATG
