Features (pLannotate 1.2.2; 24 found; start..end, strand, type, name):
     82..106     -  misc_feature   RB T-DNA repeat: right border repeat from nopaline C58 T-DNA
    172..326     -  CDS            lacZα (fragment): LacZα fragment of β-galactosidase; lacZ fragment
    329..349     -  misc_feature   MCS (fragment): pUC18/19 multiple cloning site
    424..1095    +  promoter       CaMV 35S promoter (enhanced): cauliflower mosaic virus 35S promoter with a duplicated enhancer region
   1097..1123    -  misc_feature   MCS (fragment): pUC18/19 multiple cloning site
   1156..5259    +  CDS            cas9: CAS9_STRP1 - Also known as csn1 From Streptococcus pyogenes serotype M1.
   5315..5351    -  misc_feature   MCS (fragment): pBluescript multiple cloning site
   5362..5609    +  terminator     NOS terminator: nopaline synthase terminator and poly(A) signal
   5647..5669    -  protein_bind   lac operator (fragment): The lac repressor binds to the lac operator to inhibit transcription in E. coli. This inhibition can be relieved by adding lactose or isopropyl-β-D-thiogalactopyranoside (IPTG). lac repressor encoded by lacI
   5673..5703    -  promoter       lac promoter: promoter for the E. coli lac operon
   5718..5739    -  protein_bind   CAP binding site: CAP binding activates transcription in the presence of cAMP. E. coli catabolite activator protein
   5752..5840    -  CDS            lacI (fragment): lac repressor; lacI; The lac repressor binds to the lac operator to inhibit transcription in E. coli. This inhibition can be relieved by adding lactose or isopropyl-β-D-thiogalactopyranoside (IPTG).
   5930..6607    +  promoter       CaMV 35S promoter (enhanced): cauliflower mosaic virus 35S promoter with a duplicated enhancer region
   6652..7200    +  CDS            bar: PAT_STRHY - Experimental evidence at protein level: Swiss-Prot protein existence level 1. Inactivates phosphinothricin (PPT) by transfer of an acetyl group from acetyl CoA. Can also acetylate demethylphosphinothricin but not PTT or glutamate. This enzyme is an effector of phosphinothricin tripeptide (PTT or bialaphos) resistance. From Streptomyces hygroscopicus. Introduced by genetic manipulation and expressed in glufosinate-tolerant maize by Dekalb Genetics.
   7210..7384    +  polyA_signal   CaMV poly(A) signal: cauliflower mosaic virus polyadenylation signal
   7462..7486    -  misc_feature   LB T-DNA repeat: left border repeat from nopaline C58 T-DNA
   7911..8705    +  CDS            KanR: aminoglycoside phosphotransferase; aphA-3; confers resistance to kanamycin
   8792..9380    +  rep_origin     ori: high-copy-number ColE1/pMB1/pBR322/pUC origin of replication
   9566..9706    -  misc_feature   bom: basis of mobility region from pBR322
   9808..9847    -  CDS            rop (fragment): Rop protein, which maintains plasmids at low copy number; rop
  10050..10244   -  rep_origin     pVS1 oriV: origin of replication for the Pseudomonas plasmid pVS1 (Heeb et al., 2000)
  10310..11378   -  CDS            pVS1 RepA (fragment): replication protein from the Pseudomonas plasmid pVS1 (Heeb et al., 2000)
  11811..12440   -  CDS            pVS1 StaA: stability protein from the Pseudomonas plasmid pVS1 (Heeb et al., 2000)
  13000..13401   -  CDS            Y4CG_SINFN (fragment): Protein inferred from homology: Swiss-Prot protein existence level 3. From Sinorhizobium fredii (strain NBRC 101917 / NGR234).
>Addgene plasmid #59184 | Cas9 MDC123 | analyzer sequence | sequence record 91722
CACATACAAATGGACGAACGGATAAACCTTTTCACGCCCTTTTAAATATCCGTTATTCTAATAAACGCTC
TTTTCTCTTAGGTTTACCCGCCAATATATCCTGTCAAACACTGATAGTTTAAACTGAAGGCGGGAAACGA
CAATCTGATCCAAGCTCAAGCTGCTCTAGCATTCGCCATTCAGGCTGCGCAACTGTTGGGAAGGGCGATC
GGTGCGGGCCTCTTCGCTATTACGCCAGCTGGCGAAAGGGGGATGTGCTGCAAGGCGATTAAGTTGGGTA
ACGCCAGGGTTTTCCCAGTCACGACGTTGTAAAACGACGGCCAGTGCCAAGCTTGCATGCCTGCAGGTCA
ACATGGTGGAGCACGACACACTTGTCTACTCCAAAAATATCAAAGATACAGTCTCAGAAGACCAAAGGGC
AATTGAGACTTTTCAACAAAGGGTAATATCCGGAAACCTCCTCGGATTCCATTGCCCAGCTATCTGTCAC
TTTATTGTGAAGATAGTGGAAAAGGAAGGTGGCTCCTACAAATGCCATCATTGCGATAAAGGAAAGGCCA
TCGTTGAAGATGCCTCTGCCGACAGTGGTCCCAAAGATGGACCCCCACCCACGAGGAGCATCGTGGAAAA
AGAAGACGTTCCAACCACGTCTTCAAAGCAAGTGGATTGATGTGATAACATGGTGGAGCACGACACACTT
GTCTACTCCAAAAATATCAAAGATACAGTCTCAGAAGACCAAAGGGCAATTGAGACTTTTCAACAAAGGG
TAATATCCGGAAACCTCCTCGGATTCCATTGCCCAGCTATCTGTCACTTTATTGTGAAGATAGTGGAAAA
GGAAGGTGGCTCCTACAAATGCCATCATTGCGATAAAGGAAAGGCCATCGTTGAAGATGCCTCTGCCGAC
AGTGGTCCCAAAGATGGACCCCCACCCACGAGGAGCATCGTGGAAAAAGAAGACGTTCCAACCACGTCTT
CAAAGCAAGTGGATTGATGTGATATCTCCACTGACGTAAGGGATGACGCACAATCCCACTATCCTTCGCA
AGACCCTTCCTCTATATAAGGAAGTTCATTTCATTTGGAGAGGACCTCGACTCTAGAGGATCCCCGGGTA
CCGGGCCCCCCCTCGAGGCGCGCCACCAGGTCGACATGGATAAGAAGTACTCCATCGGACTGGATATCGG
AACTAACTCCGTGGGATGGGCTGTGATCACTGATGAGTACAAGGTGCCATCCAAGAAGTTCAAGGTGCTG
GGAAACACTGATAGACACTCCATCAAGAAGAACCTGATCGGAGCTCTGCTGTTCGATTCCGGAGAGACTG
CTGAGGCTACTAGACTGAAGAGAACTGCTAGAAGAAGATACACTAGAAGAAAGAACAGAATCTGCTACCT
GCAAGAGATCTTCTCCAACGAGATGGCTAAGGTGGATGATTCCTTCTTCCACAGACTGGAGGAGTCCTTC
CTGGTGGAGGAGGATAAGAAGCACGAGAGACACCCAATCTTCGGAAACATCGTGGATGAGGTGGCTTACC
ACGAGAAGTACCCAACTATCTACCACCTGAGAAAGAAGCTGGTGGATTCCACTGATAAGGCTGATCTGAG
ACTGATCTACCTGGCTCTGGCTCACATGATCAAGTTCAGAGGACACTTCCTGATCGAGGGAGATCTGAAC
CCAGATAACTCCGATGTGGATAAGCTGTTCATCCAACTGGTGCAAACTTACAACCAACTGTTCGAGGAGA
ACCCAATCAACGCTTCCGGAGTGGATGCTAAGGCTATCCTGTCCGCTAGACTGTCCAAGTCCAGAAGACT
GGAGAACCTGATCGCTCAACTGCCAGGAGAGAAGAAGAACGGACTGTTCGGAAACCTGATCGCTCTGTCC
CTGGGACTGACTCCAAACTTCAAGTCCAACTTCGATCTGGCTGAGGATGCTAAGCTGCAACTGTCCAAGG
ATACTTACGATGATGATCTGGATAACCTGCTGGCTCAAATCGGAGATCAATACGCTGATCTGTTCCTGGC
TGCTAAGAACCTGTCCGATGCTATCCTGCTGTCCGATATCCTGAGAGTGAACACTGAGATCACTAAGGCT
CCACTGTCCGCTTCCATGATCAAGAGATACGATGAGCACCACCAAGATCTGACTCTGCTGAAGGCTCTGG
TGAGACAACAACTGCCAGAGAAGTACAAGGAGATCTTCTTCGATCAATCCAAGAACGGATACGCTGGATA
CATCGATGGAGGAGCTTCCCAAGAGGAGTTCTACAAGTTCATCAAGCCAATCCTGGAGAAGATGGATGGA
ACTGAGGAGCTGCTGGTGAAGCTGAACAGAGAGGATCTGCTGAGAAAGCAAAGAACTTTCGATAACGGAT
CCATCCCACACCAAATCCACCTGGGAGAGCTGCACGCTATCCTGAGAAGACAAGAGGATTTCTACCCATT
CCTGAAGGATAACAGAGAGAAGATCGAGAAGATCCTGACTTTCAGAATCCCATACTACGTGGGACCACTG
GCTAGAGGAAACTCCAGATTCGCTTGGATGACTAGAAAGTCCGAGGAGACTATCACTCCATGGAACTTCG
AGGAGGTGGTGGATAAGGGAGCTTCCGCTCAATCCTTCATCGAGAGAATGACTAACTTCGATAAGAACCT
GCCAAACGAGAAGGTGCTGCCAAAGCACTCCCTGCTGTACGAGTACTTCACTGTGTACAACGAGCTGACT
AAGGTGAAGTACGTGACTGAGGGAATGAGAAAGCCAGCTTTCCTGTCCGGAGAGCAAAAGAAGGCTATCG
TGGATCTGCTGTTCAAGACTAACAGAAAGGTGACTGTGAAGCAACTGAAGGAGGATTACTTCAAGAAGAT
CGAGTGCTTCGATTCCGTGGAGATCTCCGGAGTGGAGGATAGATTCAACGCTTCCCTGGGAACTTACCAC
GATCTGCTGAAGATCATCAAGGATAAGGATTTCCTGGATAACGAGGAGAACGAGGATATCCTGGAGGATA
TCGTGCTGACTCTGACTCTGTTCGAGGATAGAGAGATGATCGAGGAGAGACTGAAGACTTACGCTCACCT
GTTCGATGATAAGGTGATGAAGCAACTGAAGAGAAGAAGATACACTGGATGGGGAAGACTGTCCAGAAAG
CTGATCAACGGAATCAGAGATAAGCAATCCGGAAAGACTATCCTGGATTTCCTGAAGTCCGATGGATTCG
CTAACAGAAACTTCATGCAACTGATCCACGATGATTCCCTGACTTTCAAGGAGGATATCCAAAAGGCTCA
AGTGTCCGGACAAGGAGATTCCCTGCACGAGCACATCGCTAACCTGGCTGGATCCCCAGCTATCAAGAAG
GGAATCCTGCAAACTGTGAAGGTGGTGGATGAGCTGGTGAAGGTGATGGGAAGACACAAGCCAGAGAACA
TCGTGATCGAGATGGCTAGAGAGAACCAAACTACTCAAAAGGGACAAAAGAACTCCAGAGAGAGAATGAA
GAGAATCGAGGAGGGAATCAAGGAGCTGGGATCCCAAATCCTGAAGGAGCACCCAGTGGAGAACACTCAA
CTGCAAAACGAGAAGCTGTACCTGTACTACCTGCAAAACGGAAGAGATATGTACGTGGATCAAGAGCTGG
ATATCAACAGACTGTCCGATTACGATGTGGATCACATCGTGCCACAATCCTTCCTGAAGGATGATTCCAT
CGATAACAAGGTGCTGACTAGATCCGATAAGAACAGAGGAAAGTCCGATAACGTGCCATCCGAGGAGGTG
GTGAAGAAGATGAAGAACTACTGGAGACAACTGCTGAACGCTAAGCTGATCACTCAAAGAAAGTTCGATA
ACCTGACTAAGGCTGAGAGAGGAGGACTGTCCGAGCTGGATAAGGCTGGATTCATCAAGAGACAACTGGT
GGAGACTAGACAAATCACTAAGCACGTGGCTCAAATCCTGGATTCCAGAATGAACACTAAGTACGATGAG
AACGATAAGCTGATCAGAGAGGTGAAGGTGATCACTCTGAAGTCCAAGCTGGTGTCCGATTTCAGAAAGG
ATTTCCAATTCTACAAGGTGAGAGAGATCAACAACTACCACCACGCTCACGATGCTTACCTGAACGCTGT
GGTGGGAACTGCTCTGATCAAGAAGTACCCAAAGCTGGAGTCCGAGTTCGTGTACGGAGATTACAAGGTG
TACGATGTGAGAAAGATGATCGCTAAGTCCGAGCAAGAGATCGGAAAGGCTACTGCTAAGTACTTCTTCT
ACTCCAACATCATGAACTTCTTCAAGACTGAGATCACTCTGGCTAACGGAGAGATCAGAAAGAGACCACT
GATCGAGACTAACGGAGAGACTGGAGAGATCGTGTGGGATAAGGGAAGAGATTTCGCTACTGTGAGAAAG
GTGCTGTCCATGCCACAAGTGAACATCGTGAAGAAGACTGAGGTGCAAACTGGAGGATTCTCCAAGGAGT
CCATCCTGCCAAAGAGAAACTCCGATAAGCTGATCGCTAGAAAGAAGGATTGGGATCCAAAGAAGTACGG
AGGATTCGATTCCCCAACTGTGGCTTACTCCGTGCTGGTGGTGGCTAAGGTGGAGAAGGGAAAGTCCAAG
AAGCTGAAGTCCGTGAAGGAGCTGCTGGGAATCACTATCATGGAGAGATCCTCCTTCGAGAAGAACCCAA
TCGATTTCCTGGAGGCTAAGGGATACAAGGAGGTGAAGAAGGATCTGATCATCAAGCTGCCAAAGTACTC
CCTGTTCGAGCTGGAGAACGGAAGAAAGAGAATGCTGGCTTCCGCTGGAGAGCTGCAAAAGGGAAACGAG
CTGGCTCTGCCATCCAAGTACGTGAACTTCCTGTACCTGGCTTCCCACTACGAGAAGCTGAAGGGATCCC
CAGAGGATAACGAGCAAAAGCAACTGTTCGTGGAGCAACACAAGCACTACCTGGATGAGATCATCGAGCA
AATCTCCGAGTTCTCCAAGAGAGTGATCCTGGCTGATGCTAACCTGGATAAGGTGCTGTCCGCTTACAAC
AAGCACAGAGATAAGCCAATCAGAGAGCAAGCTGAGAACATCATCCACCTGTTCACTCTGACTAACCTGG
GAGCTCCAGCTGCTTTCAAGTACTTCGATACTACTATCGATAGAAAGAGATACACTTCCACTAAGGAGGT
GCTGGATGCTACTCTGATCCACCAATCCATCACTGGACTGTACGAGACTAGAATCGATCTGTCCCAACTG
GGAGGAGATCTGCAACCAAAGAAGAAGAGAAAGGTGGGAGGATGATCTAGACCAGATTAATATAACTAGT
TCTAGAGCGGCCGCCCACCGCGGTGGAGCTCGAATTTCCCCGATCGTTCAAACATTTGGCAATAAAGTTT
CTTAAGATTGAATCCTGTTGCCGGTCTTGCGATGATTATCATATAATTTCTGTTGAATTACGTTAAGCAT
GTAATAATTAACATGTAATGCATGACGTTATTTATGAGATGGGTTTTTATGATTAGAGTCCCGCAATTAT
ACATTTAATACGCGATAGAAAACAAAATATAGCGCGCAAACTAGGATAAATTATCGCGCGCGGTGTCATC
TATGTTACTGAATTCGTAATCATGGTCATAGCTGTTTCCTGTGTGAAATTGTTATCCGCTCACAATTCCA
CACAACATACGAGCCGGAAGCATAAAGTGTAAAGCCTGGGGTGCCTAATGAGTGAGCTAACTCACATTAA
TTGCGTTGCGCTCACTGCCCGCTTTCCAGTCGGGAAACCTGTCGTGCCAGCTGCATTAATGAATCGGCCA
ACGCGCGGGGAGAGGCGGTTTGCGTATTGGCTAGAGCAGCTTGCCAACATGGTGGAGCACGACACTCTCG
TCTACTCCAAGAATATCAAAGATACAGTCTCAGAAGACCAAAGGGCTATTGAGACTTTTCAACAAAGGGT
AATATCGGGAAACCTCCTCGGATTCCATTGCCCAGCTATCTGTCACTTCATCAAAAGGACAGTAGAAAAG
GAAGGTGGCACCTACAAATGCCATCATTGCGATAAAGGAAAGGCTATCGTTCAAGATGCCTCTGCCGACA
GTGGTCCCAAAGATGGACCCCCACCCACGAGGAGCATCGTGGAAAAAGAAGACGTTCCAACCACGTCTTC
AAAGCAAGTGGATTGATGTGATAACATGGTGGAGCACGACACTCTCGTCTACTCCAAGAATATCAAAGAT
ACAGTCTCAGAAGACCAAAGGGCTATTGAGACTTTTCAACAAAGGGTAATATCGGGAAACCTCCTCGGAT
TCCATTGCCCAGCTATCTGTCACTTCATCAAAAGGACAGTAGAAAAGGAAGGTGGCACCTACAAATGCCA
TCATTGCGATAAAGGAAAGGCTATCGTTCAAGATGCCTCTGCCGACAGTGGTCCCAAAGATGGACCCCCA
CCCACGAGGAGCATCGTGGAAAAAGAAGACGTTCCAACCACGTCTTCAAAGCAAGTGGATTGATGTGATA
TCTCCACTGACGTAAGGGATGACGCACAATCCCACTATCCTTCGCAAGACCTTCCTCTATATAAGGAAGT
TCATTTCATTTGGAGAGGACACGCTGAAATCACCAGTCTCTCTCTACAAATCTATCTCTCTCGAGTCTAC
CATGAGCCCAGAACGACGCCCGGCCGACATCCGCCGTGCCACCGAGGCGGACATGCCGGCGGTCTGCACC
ATCGTCAACCACTACATCGAGACAAGCACGGTCAACTTCCGTACCGAGCCGCAGGAACCGCAGGAGTGGA
CGGACGACCTCGTCCGTCTGCGGGAGCGCTATCCCTGGCTCGTCGCCGAGGTGGACGGCGAGGTCGCCGG
CATCGCCTACGCGGGCCCCTGGAAGGCACGCAACGCCTACGACTGGACGGCCGAGTCGACCGTGTACGTC
TCCCCCCGCCACCAGCGGACGGGACTGGGCTCCACGCTCTACACCCACCTGCTGAAGTCCCTGGAGGCAC
AGGGCTTCAAGAGCGTGGTCGCTGTCATCGGGCTGCCCAACGACCCGAGCGTGCGCATGCACGAGGCGCT
CGGATATGCCCCCCGCGGCATGCTGCGGGCGGCCGGCTTCAAGCACGGGAACTGGCATGACGTGGGTTTC
TGGCAGCTGGACTTCAGCCTGCCGGTACCGCCCCGTCCGGTCCTGCCCGTCACCGAGATTTGACTCGAGT
TTCTCCATAATAATGTGTGAGTAGTTCCCAGATAAGGGAATTAGGGTTCCTATAGGGTTTCGCTCATGTG
TTGAGCATATAAGAAACCCTTAGTATGTATTTGTATTTGTAAAATACTTCTATCAATAAAATTTCTAATT
CCTAAAACCAAAATCCAGTACTAAAATCCAGATCCCCCGAATTAATTCGGCGTTAATTCAGTACATTAAA
AACGTCCGCAATGTGTTATTAAGTTGTCTAAGCGTCAATTTGTTTACACCACAATATATCCTGCCACCAG
CCAGCCAACAGCTCCCCGACCGGCAGCTCGGCACAAAATCACCACTCGATACAGGCAGCCCATCAGTCCG
GGACGGCGTCAGCGGGAGAGCCGTTGTAAGGCGGCAGACTTTGCTCATGTTACCGATGCTATTCGGAAGA
ACGGCAACTAAGCTGCCGGGTTTGAAACACGGATGATCTCGCGGAGGGTAGCATGTTGATTGTAACGATG
ACAGAGCGTTGCTGCCTGTGATCACCGCGGTTTCAAAATCGGCTCCGTCGATACTATGTTATACGCCAAC
TTTGAAAACAACTTTGAAAAAGCTGTTTTCTGGTATTTAAGGTTTTAGAATGCAAGGAACAGTGAATTGG
AGTTCGTCTTGTTATAATTAGCTTCTTGGGGTATCTTTAAATACTGTAGAAAAGAGGAAGGAAATAATAA
ATGGCTAAAATGAGAATATCACCGGAATTGAAAAAACTGATCGAAAAATACCGCTGCGTAAAAGATACGG
AAGGAATGTCTCCTGCTAAGGTATATAAGCTGGTGGGAGAAAATGAAAACCTATATTTAAAAATGACGGA
CAGCCGGTATAAAGGGACCACCTATGATGTGGAACGGGAAAAGGACATGATGCTATGGCTGGAAGGAAAG
CTGCCTGTTCCAAAGGTCCTGCACTTTGAACGGCATGATGGCTGGAGCAATCTGCTCATGAGTGAGGCCG
ATGGCGTCCTTTGCTCGGAAGAGTATGAAGATGAACAAAGCCCTGAAAAGATTATCGAGCTGTATGCGGA
GTGCATCAGGCTCTTTCACTCCATCGACATATCGGATTGTCCCTATACGAATAGCTTAGACAGCCGCTTA
GCCGAATTGGATTACTTACTGAATAACGATCTGGCCGATGTGGATTGCGAAAACTGGGAAGAAGACACTC
CATTTAAAGATCCGCGCGAGCTGTATGATTTTTTAAAGACGGAAAAGCCCGAAGAGGAACTTGTCTTTTC
CCACGGCGACCTGGGAGACAGCAACATCTTTGTGAAAGATGGCAAAGTAAGTGGCTTTATTGATCTTGGG
AGAAGCGGCAGGGCGGACAAGTGGTATGACATTGCCTTCTGCGTCCGGTCGATCAGGGAGGATATCGGGG
AAGAACAGTATGTCGAGCTATTTTTTGACTTACTGGGGATCAAGCCTGATTGGGAGAAAATAAAATATTA
TATTTTACTGGATGAATTGTTTTAGTACCTAGAATGCATGACCAAAATCCCTTAACGTGAGTTTTCGTTC
CACTGAGCGTCAGACCCCGTAGAAAAGATCAAAGGATCTTCTTGAGATCCTTTTTTTCTGCGCGTAATCT
GCTGCTTGCAAACAAAAAAACCACCGCTACCAGCGGTGGTTTGTTTGCCGGATCAAGAGCTACCAACTCT
TTTTCCGAAGGTAACTGGCTTCAGCAGAGCGCAGATACCAAATACTGTCCTTCTAGTGTAGCCGTAGTTA
GGCCACCACTTCAAGAACTCTGTAGCACCGCCTACATACCTCGCTCTGCTAATCCTGTTACCAGTGGCTG
CTGCCAGTGGCGATAAGTCGTGTCTTACCGGGTTGGACTCAAGACGATAGTTACCGGATAAGGCGCAGCG
GTCGGGCTGAACGGGGGGTTCGTGCACACAGCCCAGCTTGGAGCGAACGACCTACACCGAACTGAGATAC
CTACAGCGTGAGCTATGAGAAAGCGCCACGCTTCCCGAAGGGAGAAAGGCGGACAGGTATCCGGTAAGCG
GCAGGGTCGGAACAGGAGAGCGCACGAGGGAGCTTCCAGGGGGAAACGCCTGGTATCTTTATAGTCCTGT
CGGGTTTCGCCACCTCTGACTTGAGCGTCGATTTTTGTGATGCTCGTCAGGGGGGCGGAGCCTATGGAAA
AACGCCAGCAACGCGGCCTTTTTACGGTTCCTGGCCTTTTGCTGGCCTTTTGCTCACATGTTCTTTCCTG
CGTTATCCCCTGATTCTGTGGATAACCGTATTACCGCCTTTGAGTGAGCTGATACCGCTCGCCGCAGCCG
AACGACCGAGCGCAGCGAGTCAGTGAGCGAGGAAGCGGAAGAGCGCCTGATGCGGTATTTTCTCCTTACG
CATCTGTGCGGTATTTCACACCGCATATGGTGCACTCTCAGTACAATCTGCTCTGATGCCGCATAGTTAA
GCCAGTATACACTCCGCTATCGCTACGTGACTGGGTCATGGCTGCGCCCCGACACCCGCCAACACCCGCT
GACGCGCCCTGACGGGCTTGTCTGCTCCCGGCATCCGCTTACAGACAAGCTGTGACCGTCTCCGGGAGCT
GCATGTGTCAGAGGTTTTCACCGTCATCACCGAAACGCGCGAGGCAGGGTGCCTTGATGTGGGCGCCGGC
GGTCGAGTGGCGACGGCGCGGCTTGTCCGCGCCCTGGTAGATTGCCTGGCCGTAGGCCAGCCATTTTTGA
GCGGCCAGCGGCCGCGATAGGCCGACGCGAAGCGGCGGGGCGTAGGGAGCGCAGCGACCGAAGGGTAGGC
GCTTTTTGCAGCTCTTCGGCTGTGCGCTGGCCAGACAGTTATGCACAGGCCAGGCGGGTTTTAAGAGTTT
TAATAAGTTTTAAAGAGTTTTAGGCGGAAAAATCGCCTTTTTTCTCTTTTATATCAGTCACTTACATGTG
TGACCGGTTCCCAATGTACGGCTTTGGGTTCCCAATGTACGGGTTCCGGTTCCCAATGTACGGCTTTGGG
TTCCCAATGTACGTGCTATCCACAGGAAAGAGACCTTTTCGACCTTTTTCCCCTGCTAGGGCAATTTGCC
CTAGCATCTGCTCCGTACATTAGGAACCGGCGGATGCTTCGCCCTCGATCAGGTTGCGGTAGCGCATGAC
TAGGATCGGGCCAGCCTGCCCCGCCTCCTCCTTCAAATCGTACTCCGGCAGGTCATTTGACCCGATCAGC
TTGCGCACGGTGAAACAGAACTTCTTGAACTCTCCGGCGCTGCCACTGCGTTCGTAGATCGTCTTGAACA
ACCATCTGGCTTCTGCCTTGCCTGCGGCGCGGCGTGCCAGGCGGTAGAGAAAACGGCCGATGCCGGGATC
GATCAAAAAGTAATCGGGGTGAACCGTCAGCACGTCCGGGTTCTTGCCTTCTGTGATCTCGCGGTACATC
CAATCAGCTAGCTCGATCTCGATGTACTCCGGCCGCCCGGTTTCGCTCTTTACGATCTTGTAGCGGCTAA
TCAAGGCTTCACCCTCGGATACCGTCACCAGGCGGCCGTTCTTGGCCTTCTTCGTACGCTGCATGGCAAC
GTGCGTGGTGTTTAACCGAATGCAGGTTTCTACCAGGTCGTCTTTCTGCTTTCCGCCATCGGCTCGCCGG
CAGAACTTGAGTACGTCCGCAACGTGTGGACGGAACACGCGGCCGGGCTTGTCTCCCTTCCCTTCCCGGT
ATCGGTTCATGGATTCGGTTAGATGGGAAACCGCCATCAGTACCAGGTCGTAATCCCACACACTGGCCAT
GCCGGCCGGCCCTGCGGAAACCTCTACGTGCCCGTCTGGAAGCTCGTAGCGGATCACCTCGCCAGCTCGT
CGGTCACGCTTCGACAGACGGAAAACGGCCACGTCCATGATGCTGCGACTATCGCGGGTGCCCACGTCAT
AGAGCATCGGAACGAAAAAATCTGGTTGCTCGTCGCCCTTGGGCGGCTTCCTAATCGACGGCGCACCGGC
TGCCGGCGGTTGCCGGGATTCTTTGCGGATTCGATCAGCGGCCGCTTGCCACGATTCACCGGGGCGTGCT
TCTGCCTCGATGCGTTGCCGCTGGGCGGCCTGCGCGGCCTTCAACTTCTCCACCAGGTCATCACCCAGCG
CCGCGCCGATTTGTACCGGGCCGGATGGTTTGCGACCGTCACGCCGATTCCTCGGGCTTGGGGGTTCCAG
TGCCATTGCAGGGCCGGCAGACAACCCAGCCGCTTACGCCTGGCCAACCGCCCGTTCCTCCACACATGGG
GCATTCCACGGCGTCGGTGCCTGGTTGTTCTTGATTTTCCATGCCGCCTCCTTTAGCCGCTAAAATTCAT
CTACTCATTTATTCATTTGCTCATTTACTCTGGTAGCTGCGCGATGTATTCAGATAGCAGCTCGGTAATG
GTCTTGCCTTGGCGTACCGCGTACATCTTCAGCTTGGTGTGATCCTCCGCCGGCAACTGAAAGTTGACCC
GCTTCATGGCTGGCGTGTCTGCCAGGCTGGCCAACGTTGCAGCCTTGCTGCTGCGTGCGCTCGGACGGCC
GGCACTTAGCGTGTTTGTGCTTTTGCTCATTTTCTCTTTACCTCATTAACTCAAATGAGTTTTGATTTAA
TTTCAGCGGCCAGCGCCTGGACCTCGCGGGCAGCGTCGCCCTCGGGTTCTGATTCAAGAACGGTTGTGCC
GGCGGCGGCAGTGCCTGGGTAGCTCACGCGCTGCGTGATACGGGACTCAAGAATGGGCAGCTCGTACCCG
GCCAGCGCCTCGGCAACCTCACCGCCGATGCGCGTGCCTTTGATCGCCCGCGACACGACAAAGGCCGCTT
GTAGCCTTCCATCCGTGACCTCAATGCGCTGCTTAACCAGCTCCACCAGGTCGGCGGTGGCCCATATGTC
GTAAGGGCTTGGCTGCACCGGAATCAGCACGAAGTCGGCTGCCTTGATCGCGGACACAGCCAAGTCCGCC
GCCTGGGGCGCTCCGTCGATCACTACGAAGTCGCGCCGGCCGATGGCCTTCACGTCGCGGTCAATCGTCG
GGCGGTCGATGCCGACAACGGTTAGCGGTTGATCTTCCCGCACGGCCGCCCAATCGCGGGCACTGCCCTG
GGGATCGGAATCGACTAACAGAACATCGGCCCCGGCGAGTTGCAGGGCGCGGGCTAGATGGGTTGCGATG
GTCGTCTTGCCTGACCCGCCTTTCTGGTTAAGTACAGCGATAACCTTCATGCGTTCCCCTTGCGTATTTG
TTTATTTACTCATCGCATCATATACGCAGCGACCGCATGACGCAAGCTGTTTTACTCAAATACACATCAC
CTTTTTAGACGGCGGCGCTCGGTTTCTTCAGCGGCCAAGCTGGCCGGCCAGGCCGCCAGCTTGGCATCAG
ACAAACCGGCCAGGATTTCATGCAGCCGCACGGTTGAGACGTGCGCGGGCGGCTCGAACACGTACCCGGC
CGCGATCATCTCCGCCTCGATCTCTTCGGTAATGAAAAACGGTTCGTCCTGGCCGTCCTGGTGCGGTTTC
ATGCTTGTTCCTCTTGGCGTTCATTCTCGGCGGCCGCCAGGGCGTCGGCCTCGGTCAATGCGTCCTCACG
GAAGGCACCGCGCCGCCTGGCCTCGGTGGGCGTCACTTCCTCGCTGCGCTCAAGTGCGCGGTACAGGGTC
GAGCGATGCACGCCAAGCAGTGCAGCCGCCTCTTTCACGGTGCGGCCTTCCTGGTCGATCAGCTCGCGGG
CGTGCGCGATCTGTGCCGGGGTGAGGGTAGGGCGGGGGCCAAACTTCACGCCTCGGGCCTTGGCGGCCTC
GCGCCCGCTCCGGGTGCGGTCGATGATTAGGGAACGCTCGAACTCGGCAATGCCGGCGAACACGGTCAAC
ACCATGCGGCCGGCCGGCGTGGTGGTGTCGGCCCACGGCTCTGCCAGGCTACGCAGGCCCGCGCCGGCCT
CCTGGATGCGCTCGGCAATGTCCAGTAGGTCGCGGGTGCTGCGGGCCAGGCGGTCTAGCCTGGTCACTGT
CACAACGTCGCCAGGGCGTAGGTGGTCAAGCATCCTGGCCAGCTCCGGGCGGTCGCGCCTGGTGCCGGTG
ATCTTCTCGGAAAACAGCTTGGTGCAGCCGGCCGCGTGCAGTTCGGCCCGTTGGTTGGTCAAGTCCTGGT
CGTCGGTGCTGACGCGGGCATAGCCCAGCAGGCCAGCGGCGGCGCTCTTGTTCATGGCGTAATGTCTCCG
GTTCTAGTCGCAAGTATTCTACTTTATGCGACTAAAACACGCGACAAGAAAACGCCAGGAAAAGGGCAGG
GCGGCAGCCTGTCGCGTAACTTAGGACTTGTGCGACATGTCGTTTTCAGAAGACGGCTGCACTGAACGTC
AGAAGCCGACTGCACTATAGCAGCGGAGGGGTTGGATCAAAGTACTTTGATCCCGAGGGGAACCCTGTGG
TTGGCATG
