>Addgene plasmid #59184 | Cas9 MDC123 | depositor partial sequence | sequence record 91723 | Cas9
ATGGATAAGAAGTACTCCATCGGACTGGATATCGGAACTAACTCCGTGGGATGGGCTGTGATCACTGATG
AGTACAAGGTGCCATCCAAGAAGTTCAAGGTGCTGGGAAACACTGATAGACACTCCATCAAGAAGAACCT
GATCGGAGCTCTGCTGTTCGATTCCGGAGAGACTGCTGAGGCTACTAGACTGAAGAGAACTGCTAGAAGA
AGATACACTAGAAGAAAGAACAGAATCTGCTACCTGCAAGAGATCTTCTCCAACGAGATGGCTAAGGTGG
ATGATTCCTTCTTCCACAGACTGGAGGAGTCCTTCCTGGTGGAGGAGGATAAGAAGCACGAGAGACACCC
AATCTTCGGAAACATCGTGGATGAGGTGGCTTACCACGAGAAGTACCCAACTATCTACCACCTGAGAAAG
AAGCTGGTGGATTCCACTGATAAGGCTGATCTGAGACTGATCTACCTGGCTCTGGCTCACATGATCAAGT
TCAGAGGACACTTCCTGATCGAGGGAGATCTGAACCCAGATAACTCCGATGTGGATAAGCTGTTCATCCA
ACTGGTGCAAACTTACAACCAACTGTTCGAGGAGAACCCAATCAACGCTTCCGGAGTGGATGCTAAGGCT
ATCCTGTCCGCTAGACTGTCCAAGTCCAGAAGACTGGAGAACCTGATCGCTCAACTGCCAGGAGAGAAGA
AGAACGGACTGTTCGGAAACCTGATCGCTCTGTCCCTGGGACTGACTCCAAACTTCAAGTCCAACTTCGA
TCTGGCTGAGGATGCTAAGCTGCAACTGTCCAAGGATACTTACGATGATGATCTGGATAACCTGCTGGCT
CAAATCGGAGATCAATACGCTGATCTGTTCCTGGCTGCTAAGAACCTGTCCGATGCTATCCTGCTGTCCG
ATATCCTGAGAGTGAACACTGAGATCACTAAGGCTCCACTGTCCGCTTCCATGATCAAGAGATACGATGA
GCACCACCAAGATCTGACTCTGCTGAAGGCTCTGGTGAGACAACAACTGCCAGAGAAGTACAAGGAGATC
TTCTTCGATCAATCCAAGAACGGATACGCTGGATACATCGATGGAGGAGCTTCCCAAGAGGAGTTCTACA
AGTTCATCAAGCCAATCCTGGAGAAGATGGATGGAACTGAGGAGCTGCTGGTGAAGCTGAACAGAGAGGA
TCTGCTGAGAAAGCAAAGAACTTTCGATAACGGATCCATCCCACACCAAATCCACCTGGGAGAGCTGCAC
GCTATCCTGAGAAGACAAGAGGATTTCTACCCATTCCTGAAGGATAACAGAGAGAAGATCGAGAAGATCC
TGACTTTCAGAATCCCATACTACGTGGGACCACTGGCTAGAGGAAACTCCAGATTCGCTTGGATGACTAG
AAAGTCCGAGGAGACTATCACTCCATGGAACTTCGAGGAGGTGGTGGATAAGGGAGCTTCCGCTCAATCC
TTCATCGAGAGAATGACTAACTTCGATAAGAACCTGCCAAACGAGAAGGTGCTGCCAAAGCACTCCCTGC
TGTACGAGTACTTCACTGTGTACAACGAGCTGACTAAGGTGAAGTACGTGACTGAGGGAATGAGAAAGCC
AGCTTTCCTGTCCGGAGAGCAAAAGAAGGCTATCGTGGATCTGCTGTTCAAGACTAACAGAAAGGTGACT
GTGAAGCAACTGAAGGAGGATTACTTCAAGAAGATCGAGTGCTTCGATTCCGTGGAGATCTCCGGAGTGG
AGGATAGATTCAACGCTTCCCTGGGAACTTACCACGATCTGCTGAAGATCATCAAGGATAAGGATTTCCT
GGATAACGAGGAGAACGAGGATATCCTGGAGGATATCGTGCTGACTCTGACTCTGTTCGAGGATAGAGAG
ATGATCGAGGAGAGACTGAAGACTTACGCTCACCTGTTCGATGATAAGGTGATGAAGCAACTGAAGAGAA
GAAGATACACTGGATGGGGAAGACTGTCCAGAAAGCTGATCAACGGAATCAGAGATAAGCAATCCGGAAA
GACTATCCTGGATTTCCTGAAGTCCGATGGATTCGCTAACAGAAACTTCATGCAACTGATCCACGATGAT
TCCCTGACTTTCAAGGAGGATATCCAAAAGGCTCAAGTGTCCGGACAAGGAGATTCCCTGCACGAGCACA
TCGCTAACCTGGCTGGATCCCCAGCTATCAAGAAGGGAATCCTGCAAACTGTGAAGGTGGTGGATGAGCT
GGTGAAGGTGATGGGAAGACACAAGCCAGAGAACATCGTGATCGAGATGGCTAGAGAGAACCAAACTACT
CAAAAGGGACAAAAGAACTCCAGAGAGAGAATGAAGAGAATCGAGGAGGGAATCAAGGAGCTGGGATCCC
AAATCCTGAAGGAGCACCCAGTGGAGAACACTCAACTGCAAAACGAGAAGCTGTACCTGTACTACCTGCA
AAACGGAAGAGATATGTACGTGGATCAAGAGCTGGATATCAACAGACTGTCCGATTACGATGTGGATCAC
ATCGTGCCACAATCCTTCCTGAAGGATGATTCCATCGATAACAAGGTGCTGACTAGATCCGATAAGAACA
GAGGAAAGTCCGATAACGTGCCATCCGAGGAGGTGGTGAAGAAGATGAAGAACTACTGGAGACAACTGCT
GAACGCTAAGCTGATCACTCAAAGAAAGTTCGATAACCTGACTAAGGCTGAGAGAGGAGGACTGTCCGAG
CTGGATAAGGCTGGATTCATCAAGAGACAACTGGTGGAGACTAGACAAATCACTAAGCACGTGGCTCAAA
TCCTGGATTCCAGAATGAACACTAAGTACGATGAGAACGATAAGCTGATCAGAGAGGTGAAGGTGATCAC
TCTGAAGTCCAAGCTGGTGTCCGATTTCAGAAAGGATTTCCAATTCTACAAGGTGAGAGAGATCAACAAC
TACCACCACGCTCACGATGCTTACCTGAACGCTGTGGTGGGAACTGCTCTGATCAAGAAGTACCCAAAGC
TGGAGTCCGAGTTCGTGTACGGAGATTACAAGGTGTACGATGTGAGAAAGATGATCGCTAAGTCCGAGCA
AGAGATCGGAAAGGCTACTGCTAAGTACTTCTTCTACTCCAACATCATGAACTTCTTCAAGACTGAGATC
ACTCTGGCTAACGGAGAGATCAGAAAGAGACCACTGATCGAGACTAACGGAGAGACTGGAGAGATCGTGT
GGGATAAGGGAAGAGATTTCGCTACTGTGAGAAAGGTGCTGTCCATGCCACAAGTGAACATCGTGAAGAA
GACTGAGGTGCAAACTGGAGGATTCTCCAAGGAGTCCATCCTGCCAAAGAGAAACTCCGATAAGCTGATC
GCTAGAAAGAAGGATTGGGATCCAAAGAAGTACGGAGGATTCGATTCCCCAACTGTGGCTTACTCCGTGC
TGGTGGTGGCTAAGGTGGAGAAGGGAAAGTCCAAGAAGCTGAAGTCCGTGAAGGAGCTGCTGGGAATCAC
TATCATGGAGAGATCCTCCTTCGAGAAGAACCCAATCGATTTCCTGGAGGCTAAGGGATACAAGGAGGTG
AAGAAGGATCTGATCATCAAGCTGCCAAAGTACTCCCTGTTCGAGCTGGAGAACGGAAGAAAGAGAATGC
TGGCTTCCGCTGGAGAGCTGCAAAAGGGAAACGAGCTGGCTCTGCCATCCAAGTACGTGAACTTCCTGTA
CCTGGCTTCCCACTACGAGAAGCTGAAGGGATCCCCAGAGGATAACGAGCAAAAGCAACTGTTCGTGGAG
CAACACAAGCACTACCTGGATGAGATCATCGAGCAAATCTCCGAGTTCTCCAAGAGAGTGATCCTGGCTG
ATGCTAACCTGGATAAGGTGCTGTCCGCTTACAACAAGCACAGAGATAAGCCAATCAGAGAGCAAGCTGA
GAACATCATCCACCTGTTCACTCTGACTAACCTGGGAGCTCCAGCTGCTTTCAAGTACTTCGATACTACT
ATCGATAGAAAGAGATACACTTCCACTAAGGAGGTGCTGGATGCTACTCTGATCCACCAATCCATCACTG
GACTGTACGAGACTAGAATCGATCTGTCCCAACTGGGAGGAGATCTGCAACCAAAGAAGAAGAGAAAGGT
GGGAGGATGA
