>Addgene plasmid #59184 | Cas9 MDC123 | depositor partial sequence | sequence record 91724 | 2x35S
GGTCAACATGGTGGAGCACGACACACTTGTCTACTCCAAAAATATCAAAGATACAGTCTCAGAAGACCAA
AGGGCAATTGAGACTTTTCAACAAAGGGTAATATCCGGAAACCTCCTCGGATTCCATTGCCCAGCTATCT
GTCACTTTATTGTGAAGATAGTGGAAAAGGAAGGTGGCTCCTACAAATGCCATCATTGCGATAAAGGAAA
GGCCATCGTTGAAGATGCCTCTGCCGACAGTGGTCCCAAAGATGGACCCCCACCCACGAGGAGCATCGTG
GAAAAAGAAGACGTTCCAACCACGTCTTCAAAGCAAGTGGATTGATGTGATAACATGGTGGAGCACGACA
CACTTGTCTACTCCAAAAATATCAAAGATACAGTCTCAGAAGACCAAAGGGCAATTGAGACTTTTCAACA
AAGGGTAATATCCGGAAACCTCCTCGGATTCCATTGCCCAGCTATCTGTCACTTTATTGTGAAGATAGTG
GAAAAGGAAGGTGGCTCCTACAAATGCCATCATTGCGATAAAGGAAAGGCCATCGTTGAAGATGCCTCTG
CCGACAGTGGTCCCAAAGATGGACCCCCACCCACGAGGAGCATCGTGGAAAAAGAAGACGTTCCAACCAC
GTCTTCAAAGCAAGTGGATTGATGTGATATCTCCACTGACGTAAGGGATGACGCACAATCCCACTATCCT
TCGCAAGACCCTTCCTCTATATAAGGAAGTTCATTTCATTTGGAGAGGACCTCGACTCTAGAGGATCCC
