>Addgene plasmid #59184 | Cas9 MDC123 | depositor partial sequence | sequence record 91725 | Bar
ATGAGCCCAGAACGACGCCCGGCCGACATCCGCCGTGCCACCGAGGCGGACATGCCGGCGGTCTGCACCA
TCGTCAACCACTACATCGAGACAAGCACGGTCAACTTCCGTACCGAGCCGCAGGAACCGCAGGAGTGGAC
GGACGACCTCGTCCGTCTGCGGGAGCGCTATCCCTGGCTCGTCGCCGAGGTGGACGGCGAGGTCGCCGGC
ATCGCCTACGCGGGCCCCTGGAAGGCACGCAACGCCTACGACTGGACGGCCGAGTCGACCGTGTACGTCT
CCCCCCGCCACCAGCGGACGGGACTGGGCTCCACGCTCTACACCCACCTGCTGAAGTCCCTGGAGGCACA
GGGCTTCAAGAGCGTGGTCGCTGTCATCGGGCTGCCCAACGACCCGAGCGTGCGCATGCACGAGGCGCTC
GGATATGCCCCCCGCGGCATGCTGCGGGCGGCCGGCTTCAAGCACGGGAACTGGCATGACGTGGGTTTCT
GGCAGCTGGACTTCAGCCTGCCGGTACCGCCCCGTCCGGTCCTGCCCGTCACCGAGATTTGA
