>Addgene plasmid #59184 | Cas9 MDC123 | addgene partial sequence | sequence record 100221 | hSpCas9-R1 5'-CGCTCGTGCTTCTTATCCTC-3'
TATTCTGTTCTTTCTTCTAGTGTATCTTCTTCTAGCAGTTCTCTTCAGTCTAGTAGCCTCAGCAGTCTCT
CCGGAATCGAACAGCAGAGCTCCGATCAGGTTCTTCTTGATGGAGTGTCTATCAGTGTTTCCCAGCACCT
TGAACTTCTTGGATGGCACCTTGTACTCATCAGTGATCACAGCCCATCCCACGGAGTTAGTTCCGATATC
CAGTCCGATGGAGTACTTCTTATCCATGTCGACCTGGTGGCGCGCCTCGAGGGGGGGCCCGGTACCCGGG
GATCCTCTAGAGTCGAGGTCCTCTCCAAATGAAATGAACTTCCTTATATAGAGGAAGGGTCTTGCGAAGG
ATAGTGGGATTGTGCGTCATCCCTTACGTCAGTGGAGATATCACATCAATCCACTTGCTTTGAAGACGTG
GTTGGAACGTCTTCTTTTTCCACGATGCTCCTCGTGGGTGGGGGTCCATCTTTGGGACCACTGTCGGCAG
AGGCATCTTCAACGATGGCCTTTCCTTTATCGCAATGATGGCATTTGTAGGAGCCACCTTCCTTTTCCAC
TATCTTCACAATAAAGTGACAGATAGCTGGGCAATGGAATCCGAGGAGGTTTCCGGATATTACCC
