>Addgene plasmid #59184 | Cas9 MDC123 | addgene partial sequence | sequence record 100222 | dCas9-fwd 5'-ACCGTGTACAACGAGCTGAC-3'
GACTAACAGAAAGGTGACTGTGAAGCAACTGAAGGAGGATTACTTCAAGAAGATCGAGTGCTTCGATTCC
GTGGAGATCTCCGGAGTGGAGGATAGATTCAACGCTTCCCTGGGAACTTACCACGATCTGCTGAAGATCA
TCAAGGATAAGGATTTCCTGGATAACGAGGAGAACGAGGATATCCTGGAGGATATCGTGCTGACTCTGAC
TCTGTTCGAGGATAGAGAGATGATCGAGGAGAGACTGAAGACTTACGCTCACCTGTTCGATGATAAGGTG
ATGAAGCAACTGAAGAGAAGAAGATACACTGGATGGGGAAGACTGTCCAGAAAGCTGATCAACGGAATCA
GAGATAAGCAATCCGGAAAGACTATCCTGGATTTCCTGAAGTCCGATGGATTCGCTAACAGAAACTTCAT
GCAACTGATCCACGATGATTCCCTGACTTTCAAGGAGGATATCCAAAAGGCTCAAGTGTCCGGACAAGGA
GATTCCCTGCACGAGCACATCGCTAACCTGGCTGGATCCCCAGCTATCAAGAAGGGAATCCTGCAAACTG
TGAAGGTGGTGGATGAGCTGGTGAAGGTGATGGGAAGACACAAGCCAGAGAACATCGTGATCGAGATGGC
TAGAGAGAACCAAACTACTCAAAAGGGACAAAAAG
