>Addgene plasmid #59184 | Cas9 MDC123 | addgene partial sequence | sequence record 100223 | LB-F1 5'-gtggtgtaaacaaattgacgc-3'
GTACTGAATTAACGCCGAATTAATTCGGGGGATCTGGATTTTAGTACTGGATTTTGGTTTTAGGAATTAG
AAATTTTATTGATAGAAGTATTTTACAAATACAAATACATACTAAGGGTTTCTTATATGCTCAACACATG
AGCGAAACCCTATAGGAACCCTAATTCCCTTATCTGGGAACTACTCACACATTATTATGGAGAAACTCGA
GTCAAATCTCGGTGACGGGCAGGACCGGACGGGGCGGTACCGGCAGGCTGAAGTCCAGCTGCCAGAAACC
CACGTCATGCCAGTTCCCGTGCTTGAAGCCGGCCGCCCGCAGCATGCCGCGGGGGGCATATCCGAGCGCC
TCGTGCATGCGCACGCTCGGGTCGTTGGGCAGCCCGATGACAGCGACCACGCTCTTGAAGCCCTGTGCCT
CCAGGGACTTCAGCAGGTGGGTGTAGAGCGTGGAGCCCAGTCCCGTCCGCTGGTGGCGGGGGGAGACGTA
CACGGTCGACTCGGCCGTCCAGTCGTAGGCGTTGCGTGCCTTCCAGGGGCCCGCGTAGGCGATGCCGGCG
ACCTCGCCGTCCACCTCGGCGACGAGCCAGGGATAGCGCTCCCGCAGACGGACGAGGTCGTCCGTCCACT
CCTGCGGTTCCTGCGGCTCGGTACGGAAGTTGACCGTGCTTGTCTCGATGTAGTGGTTGACGATGGTGCA
GACCGCCGGCATGTCCGCCTCGGTGGCACGGCGGATGTCGGCCGGGCGTCGTTCTGGGCTCATGGTAGAC
TCGAGAGAGATAGATTTGTAGAGAGAGACTGGTGATTTCAGCGTGTCCTCTCCAAATGAAATGAACT
