>Addgene plasmid #59184 | Cas9 MDC123 | addgene partial sequence | sequence record 100224 | RB-F1 5'-ggataaaccttttcacgccc-3'
GGCGGGAAACGACAATCTGATCCAAGCTCAAGCTGCTCTAGCATTCGCCATTCAGGCTGCGCAACTGTTG
GGAAGGGCGATCGGTGCGGGCCTCTTCGCTATTACGCCAGCTGGCGAAAGGGGGATGTGCTGCAAGGCGA
TTAAGTTGGGTAACGCCAGGGTTTTCCCAGTCACGACGTTGTAAAACGACGGCCAGTGCCAAGCTTGCAT
GCCTGCAGGTCAACATGGTGGAGCACGACACACTTGTCTACTCCAAAAATATCAAAGATACAGTCTCAGA
AGACCAAAGGGCAATTGAGACTTTTCAACAAAGGGTAATATCCGGAAACCTCCTCGGATTCCATTGCCCA
GCTATCTGTCACTTTATTGTGAAGATAGTGGAAAAGGAAGGTGGCTCCTACAAATGCCATCATTGCGATA
AAGGAAAGGCCATCGTTGAA
