>Addgene plasmid #59184 | Cas9 MDC123 | addgene partial sequence | sequence record 100226 | NOSterm-R 5'-attgccaaatgtttgaacga-3'
TCACGCGGGGCGGCCGCTCTAGAACTAGTTAATTAATCTGGTCTAGATCATCCTCCCACCTTTCTCTTCT
TCTTTGGTTGCAGATCTCCTCCCAGTTGGGACAGATCGATTCTAGTCTCGTACAGTCCAGTGATGGATTG
GTGGATCAGAGTAGCATCCAGCACCTCCTTAGTGGAAGTGTATCTCTTTCTATCGATAGTAGTATCGAAG
TACTTGAAAGCAGCTGGAGCTCCCAGGTTAGTCAGAGTGAACAGGTGGATGATGTTCTCAGCTTGCTCTC
TGATTGGCTTATCTCTGTGCTTGTTGTAAGCGGACAGCACCTTATCCAGGTTAGCATCAGCCAGGATCAC
TCTCTTGGAGAACTCGGAGATTTGCTCGATGATCTCATCCAGGTAGTGCTTGTGTTGCTCCACGAACAGT
TGCTTTTGCTCGTTATCCTCTGGGGATCCCTTCAGCTTCTCGTAGTGGGAAGCCAGGTACAGGAAGTTCA
CGTACTTGGATGGCAGAGCCAGCTCGTTTCCCTTTTGCAGCTCTCCAGCGGAAGCCAGCATTCTCTTTCT
TCCGTTCTCCAGCTCGAACAGGGAGTACTTTGGCAGCTTGATGATCAGATCCTTCTTCACCTCCTTGTAT
CCCTTAGCCTCCAGGAAATCGATTGGGTTCTTCTCGAAGGAGGATCTCTCCATGATAGTGATTCCCAGCA
GCTCCTTCACGGACTTCAGCTTCTTGGACTTTCCCTTCTCCACCTTAGCCACCACCAGCA
